Addgene plasmid #135211: p3E p2a-tomato
Purpose: Red fluorescent tag
Depositing lab: David Tobin. Depositing organization: Duke University. Publication: The Macrophage-Specific Promoter mfap4 Allows Live, Long-Term Analysis of Macrophage Behavior during Mycobacterial Infection in Zebrafish. Walton EM, Cronan MR, Beerman RW, Tobin DM. PLoS One. 2015 Oct 7;10(10):e0138949. doi: 10.1371/journal.pone.0138949. eCollection 2015. PONE-D-15-31888 PubMed 26445458.
Backbone
  Vector backbone: pDONR-p2r-p4
  Vector type: Synthetic Biology
Growth in bacteria
  Bacterial resistance: Kanamycin, 50 μg/mL
  Growth temperature: 37°C
  Growth strain: DH5alpha
  Copy number: High Copy
Gene/Insert
  Gene/Insert name: tdTomato
  Species: Aequorea victoria
  Cloning method: Gateway Cloning
Terms and licenses: Academic/Nonprofit Terms; Industry Terms: Not Available to Industry
How to cite: p3E p2a-tomato was a gift from David Tobin (Addgene plasmid # 135211 ; http://n2t.net/addgene:135211 ; RRID:Addgene_135211)
