[The description below was written by a language model from this plasmid's Addgene catalogue record and pLannotate feature annotations shown in this document.]
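Description:
p3E p2a-tomato is a Gateway 3′ entry clone built in the pDONR-p2r-p4 donor backbone, as the catalogue records it, and listed as a synthetic biology vector. It is propagated in E. coli from a high-copy ColE1/pUC-type origin and selected with kanamycin through the KanR aminoglycoside phosphotransferase gene. The roughly 4.15 kb sequence also carries standard donor-vector backbone elements: rrnB T1 and T2 transcription terminators upstream of the recombination cassette, which insulate it from read-through transcription, a T7 promoter on the far side of the insert, and short lacI and lacZα remnants with no evident function here.

The payload is the coding sequence of tdTomato, a constitutively fluorescent tandem-dimer orange-red protein, flanked by an attR2 site on one side and an attL-type site containing an attB3 core on the other. This layout is what a 3′ element for multisite Gateway LR assembly is expected to have, and it allows the cassette to be recombined downstream of a middle-entry coding sequence and a 5′ promoter element into a destination vector. The name indicates a P2A self-cleaving peptide preceding tdTomato, which would let an upstream open reading frame and the red reporter be produced as separate proteins from one transcript. The feature table does not annotate a 2A element, although there is unannotated sequence between attR2 and the tdTomato start. No eukaryotic promoter or polyadenylation signal is annotated. The catalogue lists the insert species as Aequorea victoria, whereas the annotation attributes tdTomato to Discosoma. The stated purpose is a red fluorescent tag, and the associated publication concerns macrophage-specific transgene expression for live imaging in zebrafish.
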