Features (pLannotate 1.2.2; 11 found; start..end, strand, type, name):
    121..213     +  CDS            lacI (fragment): lac repressor; lacI; The lac repressor binds to the lac operator to inhibit transcription in E. coli. This inhibition can be relieved by adding lactose or isopropyl-β-D-thiogalactopyranoside (IPTG).
    268..295     -  terminator     rrnB T2 terminator: transcription terminator T2 from the E. coli rrnB gene
    427..470     +  terminator     rrnB T1 terminator: Escherichia coli rrnB; transcription terminator T1 from the E. coli rrnB gene
    517..553     -  CDS            lacZα (fragment): LacZα fragment of β-galactosidase; lacZ fragment
    624..748     -  protein_bind   attR2: mutant version of attR; recombination site for the Gateway® LR reaction LR Clonase™
    828..2255    +  CDS            tdTomato: tdTomato is a basic (constitutively fluorescent) orange fluorescent protein published in 2004, derived from Discosoma sp.. It is reported to be a somewhat slowly-maturing tandem dimer with low acid sensitivity.
   2259..2279    -  protein_bind   attB3: mutant version of attB; core recombination site for the Gateway® BP reaction BP Clonase™
   2270..2355    -  protein_bind   attL1 (fragment): mutant version of attL; recombination site for the Gateway® LR reaction LR Clonase™
   2392..2410    -  promoter       T7 promoter: promoter for bacteriophage T7 RNA polymerase
   2544..3353    +  CDS            KanR: aminoglycoside phosphotransferase; aph(3')-Ia; confers resistance to kanamycin in bacteria or G418 (Geneticin®) in eukaryotes
   3500..4088    +  rep_origin     ori: high-copy-number ColE1/pMB1/pBR322/pUC origin of replication
>Addgene plasmid #135211 | p3E p2a-tomato | addgene full sequence | sequence record 271544 | Addgene NGS Result
CTTTCCTGCGTTATCCCCTGATTCTGTGGATAACCGTATTACCGCCTTTGAGTGAGCTGATACCGCTCGC
CGCAGCCGAACGACCGAGCGCAGCGAGTCAGTGAGCGAGGAAGCGGAAGAGCGCCCAATACGCAAACCGC
CTCTCCCCGCGCGTTGGCCGATTCATTAATGCAGCTGGCACGACAGGTTTCCCGACTGGAAAGCGGGCAG
TGAGCGCAACGCAATTAATACGCGTACCGCTAGCCAGGAAGAGTTTGTAGAAACGCAAAAAGGCCATCCG
TCAGGATGGCCTTCTGCTTAGTTTGATGCCTGGCAGTTTATGGCGGGCGTCCTGCCCGCCACCCTCCGGG
CCGTTGCTTCACAACGTTCAAATCCGCTCCCGGCGGATTTGTCCTACTCAGGAGAGCGTTCACCGACAAA
CAACAGATAAAACGAAAGGCCCAGTCTTCCGACTGAGCCTTTCGTTTTATTTGATGCCTGGCAGTTCCCT
ACTCTCGCGTTAACGCTAGCATGGATGTTTTCCCAGTCACGACGTTGTAAAACGACGGCCAGTCTTAAGC
TCGGGCCCTGCAGCTCTAGAGCTCGAATTCTACAGGTCACTAATACCATCTAAGTAGTTGGTTCATAGTG
ACTGCATATGTTGTGTTTTACAGTATTATGTAGTCTGTTTTTTATGCAAAATCTAATTTAATATATTGAT
ATTTATATCATTTTACGTTTCTCGTTCAACTTTCTTGTACAAAGTGGTTGGATCCGGAAGCGGAGCTACT
AACTTCAGCCTGCTGAAGCAGGCTGGAGACGTGGAGGAGAACCCTGGACCTCTCGAGATGGTGAGCAAGG
GCGAGGAGGTCATCAAAGAGTTCATGCGCTTCAAGGTGCGCATGGAGGGCTCCATGAACGGCCACGAGTT
CGAGATCGAGGGCGAGGGCGAGGGCCGCCCCTACGAGGGCACCCAGACCGCCAAGCTGAAGGTGACCAAG
GGCGGCCCCCTGCCCTTCGCCTGGGACATCCTGTCCCCCCAGTTCATGTACGGCTCCAAGGCGTACGTGA
AGCACCCCGCCGACATCCCCGATTACAAGAAGCTGTCCTTCCCCGAGGGCTTCAAGTGGGAGCGCGTGAT
GAACTTCGAGGACGGCGGTCTGGTGACCGTGACCCAGGACTCCTCCCTGCAGGACGGCACGCTGATCTAC
AAGGTGAAGATGCGCGGCACCAACTTCCCCCCCGACGGCCCCGTAATGCAGAAGAAGACCATGGGCTGGG
AGGCCTCCACCGAGCGCCTGTACCCCCGCGACGGCGTGCTGAAGGGCGAGATCCACCAGGCCCTGAAGCT
GAAGGACGGCGGCCACTACCTGGTGGAGTTCAAGACCATCTACATGGCCAAGAAGCCCGTGCAACTGCCC
GGCTACTACTACGTGGACACCAAGCTGGACATCACCTCCCACAACGAGGACTACACCATCGTGGAACAGT
ACGAGCGCTCCGAGGGCCGCCACCACCTGTTCCTGGGGCATGGCACCGGCAGCACCGGCAGCGGCAGCTC
CGGCACCGCCTCCTCCGAGGACAACAACATGGCCGTCATCAAAGAGTTCATGCGCTTCAAGGTGCGCATG
GAGGGCTCCATGAACGGCCACGAGTTCGAGATCGAGGGCGAGGGCGAGGGCCGCCCCTACGAGGGCACCC
AGACCGCCAAGCTGAAGGTGACCAAGGGCGGCCCCCTGCCCTTCGCCTGGGACATCCTGTCCCCCCAGTT
CATGTACGGCTCCAAGGCGTACGTGAAGCACCCCGCCGACATCCCCGATTACAAGAAGCTGTCCTTCCCC
GAGGGCTTCAAGTGGGAGCGCGTGATGAACTTCGAGGACGGCGGTCTGGTGACCGTGACCCAGGACTCCT
CCCTGCAGGACGGCACGCTGATCTACAAGGTGAAGATGCGCGGCACCAACTTCCCCCCCGACGGCCCCGT
AATGCAGAAGAAGACCATGGGCTGGGAGGCCTCCACCGAGCGCCTGTACCCCCGCGACGGCGTGCTGAAG
GGCGAGATCCACCAGGCCCTGAAGCTGAAGGACGGCGGCCACTACCTGGTGGAGTTCAAGACCATCTACA
TGGCCAAGAAGCCCGTGCAACTGCCCGGCTACTACTACGTGGACACCAAGCTGGACATCACCTCCCACAA
CGAGGACTACACCATCGTGGAACAGTACGAGCGCTCCGAGGGCCGCCACCACCTGTTCCTGTACGGCATG
GACGAGCTGTACAAGTAACAACTTTATTATACAAAGTTGGCATTATAAAAAAGCATTGCTTATCAATTTG
TTGCAACGAACAGGTCACTATCAGTCAAAATAAAATCATTATTTGGAGCTCCATGGTAGCGTTAACGCGG
CCGCGATATCCCCTATAGTGAGTCGTATTACATGGTCATAGCTGTTTCCTGGCAGCTCTGGCCCGTGTCT
CAAAATCTCTGATGTTACATTGCACAAGATAAAAATATATCATCATGAACAATAAAACTGTCTGCTTACA
TAAACAGTAATACAAGGGGTGTTATGAGCCATATTCAACGGGAAACGTCGAGGCCGCGATTAAATTCCAA
CATGGATGCTGATTTATATGGGTATAAATGGGCTCGCGATAATGTCGGGCAATCAGGTGCGACAATCTAT
CGCTTGTATGGGAAGCCCGATGCGCCAGAGTTGTTTCTGAAACATGGCAAAGGTAGCGTTGCCAATGATG
TTACAGATGAGATGGTCAGACTAAACTGGCTGACGGAATTTATGCCTCTTCCGACCATCAAGCATTTTAT
CCGTACTCCTGATGATGCATGGTTACTCACCACTGCGATCCCCGGAAAAACAGCATTCCAGGTATTAGAA
GAATATCCTGATTCAGGTGAAAATATTGTTGATGCGCTGGCAGTGTTCCTGCGCCGGTTGCATTCGATTC
CTGTTTGTAATTGTCCTTTTAACAGCGATCGCGTATTTCGTCTCGCTCAGGCGCAATCACGAATGAATAA
CGGTTTGGTTGATGCGAGTGATTTTGATGACGAGCGTAATGGCTGGCCTGTTGAACAAGTCTGGAAAGAA
ATGCATAAACTTTTGCCATTCTCACCGGATTCAGTCGTCACTCATGGTGATTTCTCACTTGATAACCTTA
TTTTTGACGAGGGGAAATTAATAGGTTGTATTGATGTTGGACGAGTCGGAATCGCAGACCGATACCAGGA
TCTTGCCATCCTATGGAACTGCCTCGGTGAGTTTTCTCCTTCATTACAGAAACGGCTTTTTCAAAAATAT
GGTATTGATAATCCTGATATGAATAAATTGCAGTTTCATTTGATGCTCGATGAGTTTTTCTAATCAGAAT
TGGTTAATTGGTTGTAACACTGGCAGAGCATTACGCTGACTTGACGGGACGGCGCAAGCTCATGACCAAA
ATCCCTTAACGTGAGTTACGCGTCGTTCCACTGAGCGTCAGACCCCGTAGAAAAGATCAAAGGATCTTCT
TGAGATCCTTTTTTTCTGCGCGTAATCTGCTGCTTGCAAACAAAAAAACCACCGCTACCAGCGGTGGTTT
GTTTGCCGGATCAAGAGCTACCAACTCTTTTTCCGAAGGTAACTGGCTTCAGCAGAGCGCAGATACCAAA
TACTGTTCTTCTAGTGTAGCCGTAGTTAGGCCACCACTTCAAGAACTCTGTAGCACCGCCTACATACCTC
GCTCTGCTAATCCTGTTACCAGTGGCTGCTGCCAGTGGCGATAAGTCGTGTCTTACCGGGTTGGACTCAA
GACGATAGTTACCGGATAAGGCGCAGCGGTCGGGCTGAACGGGGGGTTCGTGCACACAGCCCAGCTTGGA
GCGAACGACCTACACCGAACTGAGATACCTACAGCGTGAGCTATGAGAAAGCGCCACGCTTCCCGAAGGG
AGAAAGGCGGACAGGTATCCGGTAAGCGGCAGGGTCGGAACAGGAGAGCGCACGAGGGAGCTTCCAGGGG
GAAACGCCTGGTATCTTTATAGTCCTGTCGGGTTTCGCCACCTCTGACTTGAGCGTCGATTTTTGTGATG
CTCGTCAGGGGGGCGGAGCCTATGGAAAAACGCCAGCAACGCGGCCTTTTTACGGTTCCTGGCCTTTTGC
TGGCCTTTTGCTCACATGTT
